Addgene plasmid #62203: pHUE411
Purpose: CRISPR/Cas based plant genome editing and gene regulation; expresses 3×FLAG-NLS-zCas9-NLS, gRNA scaffold for insertion of target sequence (OsU3 promoter), Hyg resistance
Depositing lab: Qi-Jun Chen. Depositing organization: China Agricultural University. Publication: A CRISPR/Cas9 toolkit for multiplex genome editing in plants. Xing HL, Dong L, Wang ZP, Zhang HY, Han CY, Liu B, Wang XC, Chen QJ. BMC Plant Biol. 2014 Nov 29;14(1):327. 10.1186/s12870-014-0327-y PubMed 25432517.
Backbone
  Vector backbone: pCambia
  Backbone size w/o insert (bp): 6500
  Vector type: Plant Expression ; plant binary vector
  Selectable markers: Hygromycin
Growth in bacteria
  Bacterial resistance: Kanamycin, 50 μg/mL
  Growth temperature: 37°C
  Growth strain: DH5alpha
  Copy number: High Copy
Gene/Insert 1
  Gene/Insert name: gRNA scaffold
  Species: Synthetic
  Promoter: OsU3
  Cloning method: Unknown
  Sequencing primers: 5′ Spect-F
Gene/Insert 2
  Gene/Insert name: zCas9
  Species: S. pyogenes
  Mutation: maize codon optimized
  Promoter: Ubi
  Tag / fusion protein: 3x FLAG (N terminal on insert); NLS (N terminal on insert); NLS (C terminal on insert)
  Cloning method: Unknown
  Sequencing primers: 5′ unknown
Terms and licenses: Academic/Nonprofit Terms; Industry Terms: Not Available to Industry
How to cite: pHUE411 was a gift from Qi-Jun Chen (Addgene plasmid # 62203 ; http://n2t.net/addgene:62203 ; RRID:Addgene_62203)
