[The description below was written by a language model from this plasmid's Addgene catalogue record and pLannotate feature annotations shown in this document.]
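Description:
pHUE411 is a pCambia-derived plant binary vector for CRISPR/Cas9 genome editing and gene regulation in plants, delivered as a T-DNA. Outside the T-DNA borders the backbone carries a high-copy ColE1/pBR322-type origin with the bom mobilisation region for propagation in E. coli, the pVS1 oriV with RepA and StaA for replication and stable maintenance in Agrobacterium, and an aphA-3 kanamycin resistance gene for bacterial selection.

Between the right and left border repeats sit three units. The first is the guide RNA cassette. The rice U3 snRNA promoter (OsU3, a Pol III promoter suited to monocots) is separated from the S. pyogenes gRNA scaffold by a spectinomycin/streptomycin resistance (aadA) segment with an integron Pc promoter fragment. This segment appears to be a placeholder that is replaced when a target sequence is inserted, although the record lists the cloning method as unknown. The second unit expresses maize codon-optimised Cas9 (zCas9) from the maize polyubiquitin promoter, with an N-terminal 3×FLAG tag, nuclear localisation signals at both ends, and the pea rbcS-E9 terminator. The annotation tool detects only part of the FLAG tag. The third unit is a hygromycin phosphotransferase gene under an enhanced CaMV 35S promoter with a CaMV poly(A) signal, which selects transformed plant tissue.

Two sequence records are provided. They agree in their features and order, but the 19,069 nt long-read record contains an additional IS5 transposase (insH) and a short yghO fragment between KanR and the ColE1 origin. These are absent from the 17,870 nt record, which suggests an E. coli insertion sequence was acquired in the backbone of the sequenced stock.
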