Features (pLannotate 1.2.2; 29 found; start..end, strand, type, name):
      1..380     +  promoter       OsU3 promoter: Oryza sativa (rice) snRNA U3 promoter
    398..421     +  promoter       Pc promoter (fragment): intI1 (promoter lies within the coding sequence); class 1 integron promoter
    597..653     +  CDS            GmR (fragment): gentamycin acetyltransferase; aacC1; confers resistance to gentamycin
    664..1451    +  CDS            SmR (fragment): aminoglycoside adenylyltransferase (Murphy, 1985); aadA; confers resistance to spectinomycin and streptomycin
   1603..1678    +  misc_RNA       gRNA scaffold: guide RNA scaffold for the Streptococcus pyogenes CRISPR/Cas9 system
   1982..3974    +  promoter       Ubi promoter: maize polyubiquitin gene promoter
   4035..4054    +  CDS            2xFLAG (fragment): two tandem FLAG® epitope tags
   4110..8210    +  CDS            cas9: CAS9_STRP1 - Also known as csn1 From Streptococcus pyogenes serotype M1.
   8268..8900    +  terminator     E9 terminator: terminator and polyadenylation signal from the pea rbcS-E9 gene
   8937..8959    -  protein_bind   lac operator (fragment): The lac repressor binds to the lac operator to inhibit transcription in E. coli. This inhibition can be relieved by adding lactose or isopropyl-β-D-thiogalactopyranoside (IPTG). lac repressor encoded by lacI
   8963..8993    -  promoter       lac promoter: promoter for the E. coli lac operon
   9008..9029    -  protein_bind   CAP binding site: CAP binding activates transcription in the presence of cAMP. E. coli catabolite activator protein
   9042..9130    -  CDS            lacI (fragment): lac repressor; lacI; The lac repressor binds to the lac operator to inhibit transcription in E. coli. This inhibition can be relieved by adding lactose or isopropyl-β-D-thiogalactopyranoside (IPTG).
   9220..9896    +  promoter       CaMV 35S promoter (enhanced): cauliflower mosaic virus 35S promoter with a duplicated enhancer region
   9963..10988   +  CDS            HygR: hygromycin B phosphotransferase confers resistance to hygromycin
  11029..11203   +  polyA_signal   CaMV poly(A) signal: cauliflower mosaic virus polyadenylation signal
  11281..11305   -  misc_feature   LB T-DNA repeat: left border repeat from nopaline C58 T-DNA
  11730..12524   +  CDS            KanR: aminoglycoside phosphotransferase; aphA-3; confers resistance to kanamycin
  12681..13658   -  CDS            insH10 (sequence withheld): INH10_ECOLI - Protein inferred from homology: Swiss-Prot protein existence level 3. Involved in the transposition of the insertion sequence IS5. From Escherichia coli (strain K12).
  13657..13725   +  CDS            yghO (fragment) (sequence partly withheld): YGHO_ECOLI - Experimental evidence at transcript level: Swiss-Prot protein existence level 2. From Escherichia coli (strain K12).
  13810..14398   +  rep_origin     ori: high-copy-number ColE1/pMB1/pBR322/pUC origin of replication
  14584..14724   -  misc_feature   bom: basis of mobility region from pBR322
  14826..14865   -  CDS            rop (fragment): Rop protein, which maintains plasmids at low copy number; rop
  15068..15262   -  rep_origin     pVS1 oriV: origin of replication for the Pseudomonas plasmid pVS1 (Heeb et al., 2000)
  15328..16401   -  CDS            pVS1 RepA: replication protein from the Pseudomonas plasmid pVS1 (Heeb et al., 2000)
  16830..17459   -  CDS            pVS1 StaA: stability protein from the Pseudomonas plasmid pVS1 (Heeb et al., 2000)
  18019..18420   -  CDS            Y4CG_SINFN (fragment): Protein inferred from homology: Swiss-Prot protein existence level 3. From Sinorhizobium fredii (strain NBRC 101917 / NGR234).
  18760..18784   -  misc_feature   RB T-DNA repeat: right border repeat from nopaline C58 T-DNA
  18850..19004   -  CDS            lacZα (fragment): LacZα fragment of β-galactosidase; lacZ fragment
>Addgene plasmid #62203 | pHUE411 | addgene full sequence | sequence record 467234 | Addgene Long Read Sequencing Result
AAGGAATCTTTAAACATACGAACAGATCACTTAAAGTTCTTCTGAAGCAACTTAAAGTTATCAGGCATGC
ATGGATCTTGGAGGAATCAGATGTGCAGTCAGGGACCATAGCACAAGACAGGCGTCTTCTACTGGTGCTA
CCAGCAAATGCTGGAAGCCGGGAACACTGGGTACGTTGGAAACCACGTGATGTGAAGAAGTAAGATAAAC
TGTAGGAGAAAAGCATTTCGTAGTGGGCCATGAAGCCTTTCAGGACATGTATTGCAGTATGGGCCGGCCC
ATTACGCAATTGGACGACAACAAAGACTAGTATTAGTACCACCTCGGCTATCCACATAGATCAAAGCTGA
TTTAAAAGAGTTGTGCAGATGATCCGTGGCGTGAGACCAACCCAGTGGACATAAGCCTGTTCGGTTCGTA
AGCTGTAATGCAAGTAGCGTATGCGCTCACGCAACTGGTCCAGAACCTTGACCGAACGCAGCGGTGGTAA
CGGCGCAGTGGCGGTTTTCATGGCTTGTTATGACTGTTTTTTTGGGGTACAGTCTATGCCTCGGGCATCC
AAGCAGCAAGCGCGTTACGCCGTGGGTCGATGTTTGATGTTATGGAGCAGCAACGATGTTACGCAGCAGG
GCAGTCGCCCTAAAACAAAGTTAAACATCATGGGGGAAGCGGTGATCGCCGAAGTATCGACTCAACTATC
AGAGGTAGTTGGCGTCATCGAGCGCCATCTCGAACCGACGTTGCTGGCCGTACATTTGTACGGCTCCGCA
GTGGATGGCGGCCTGAAGCCACACAGTGATATTGATTTGCTGGTTACGGTGACCGTAAGGCTTGATGAAA
CAACGCGGCGAGCTTTGATCAACGACCTTTTGGAAACTTCGGCTTCCCCTGGAGAGAGCGAGATTCTCCG
CGCTGTAGAAGTCACCATTGTTGTGCACGACGACATCATTCCGTGGCGTTATCCAGCTAAGCGCGAACTG
CAATTTGGAGAATGGCAGCGCAATGACATTCTTGCAGGTATCTTCGAGCCAGCCACGATCGACATTGATC
TGGCTATCTTGCTGACAAAAGCAAGAGAACATAGCGTTGCCTTGGTAGGTCCAGCGGCGGAGGAACTCTT
TGATCCGGTTCCTGAACAGGATCTATTTGAGGCGCTAAATGAAACCTTAACGCTATGGAACTCGCCGCCC
GACTGGGCTGGCGATGAGCGAAATGTAGTGCTTACGTTGTCCCGCATTTGGTACAGCGCAGTAACCGGCA
AAATCGCGCCGAAGGATGTCGCTGCCGACTGGGCAATGGAGCGCCTGCCGGCCCAGTATCAGCCCGTCAT
ACTTGAAGCTAGACAGGCTTATCTTGGACAAGAAGAAGATCGCTTGGCCTCGCGCGCAGATCAGTTGGAA
GAATTTGTCCACTACGTGAAAGGCGAGATCACCAAGGTAGTCGGCAAATAATGTCTAGCTAGAAATTCGT
TCAAGCCGACGCCGCTTCGCGGCGCGGCTTAACTCAAGCGTTAGATGCACTAAGCACATAATTGCTCACA
GCCAAACTATCAGGTCAAGTCTGCTTTTATTATTTTTAAGCGTGCATAATAAGCCGGTCTCGGTTTTAGA
GCTAGAAATAGCAAGTTAAAATAAGGCTAGTCCGTTATCAACTTGAAAAAGTGGCACCGAGTCGGTGCTT
TTTTTTTTCGTTTTGCATTGAGTTTTCTCCGTCGCATGTTTGCAGTTTTATTTTCCGTTTTGCATTGAAA
TTTCTCCGTCTCATGTTTGCAGCGTGTTCAAAAAGTACGCAGCTGTATTTCACTTATTTACGGCGCCACA
TTTTCATGCCGTTTGTGCCAACTATCCCGAGCTAGTGAATACAGCTTGGCTTCACACAACACTGGTGACC
CGCTGACCTGCTCGTACCTCGTACCGTCGTACGGCACAGCATTTGGAATTAAAGGGTGTGATCGATACTG
CTTGCTGCTAAGCTTGCATGCCTGCAGTGCAGCGTGACCCGGTCGTGCCCCTCTCTAGAGATAATGAGCA
TTGCATGTCTAAGTTATAAAAAATTACCACATATTTTTTTTGTCACACTTGTTTGAAGTGCAGTTTATCT
ATCTTTATACATATATTTAAACTTTACTCTACGAATAATATAATCTATAGTACTACAATAATATCAGTGT
TTTAGAGAATCATATAAATGAACAGTTAGACATGGTCTAAAGGACAATTGAGTATTTTGACAACAGGACT
CTACAGTTTTATCTTTTTAGTGTGCATGTGTTCTCCTTTTTTTTTGCAAATAGCTTCACCTATATAATAC
TTCATCCATTTTATTAGTACATCCATTTAGGGTTTAGGGTTAATGGTTTTTATAGACTAATTTTTTTAGT
ACATCTATTTTATTCTATTTTAGCCTCTAAATTAAGAAAACTAAAACTCTATTTTAGTTTTTTTATTTAA
TAATTTAGATATAAAATAGAATAAAATAAAGTGACTAAAAATTAAACAAATACCCTTTAAGAAATTAAAA
AAACTAAGGAAACATTTTTCTTGTTTCGAGTAGATAATGCCAGCCTGTTAAACGCCGTCGACGAGTCTAA
CGGACACCAACCAGCGAACCAGCAGCGTCGCGTCGGGCCAAGCGAAGCAGACGGCACGGCATCTCTGTCG
CTGCCTCTGGACCCCTCTCGAGAGTTCCGCTCCACCGTTGGACTTGCTCCGCTGTCGGCATCCAGAAATT
GCGTGGCGGAGCGGCAGACGTGAGCCGGCACGGCAGGCGGCCTCCTCCTCCTCTCACGGCACCGGCAGCT
ACGGGGGATTCCTTTCCCACCGCTCCTTCGCTTTCCCTTCCTCGCCCGCCGTAATAAATAGACACCCCCT
CCACACCCTCTTTCCCCAACCTCGTGTTGTTCGGAGCGCACACACACACAACCAGATCTCCCCCAAATCC
ACCCGTCGGCACCTCCGCTTCAAGGTACGCCGCTCGTCCTCCCCCCCCCCCCCTCTCTACCTTCTCTAGA
TCGGCGTTCCGGTCCATGGTTAGGGCCCGGTAGTTCTACTTCTGTTCATGTTTGTGTTAGATCCGTGTTT
GTGTTAGATCCGTGCTGCTAGCGTTCGTACACGGATGCGACCTGTACGTCAGACACGTTCTGATTGCTAA
CTTGCCAGTGTTTCTCTTTGGGGAATCCTGGGATGGCTCTAGCCGTTCCGCAGACGGGATCGATTTCATG
ATTTTTTTTGTTTCGTTGCATAGGGTTTGGTTTGCCCTTTTCCTTTATTTCAATATATGCCGTGCACTTG
TTTGTCGGGTCATCTTTTCATGCTTTTTTTTGTCTTGGTTGTGATGATGTGGTCTGGTTGGGCGGTCGTT
CTAGATCGGAGTAGAATTCTGTTTCAAACTACCTGGTGGATTTATTAATTTTGGATCTGTATGTGTGTGC
CATACATATTCATAGTTACGAATTGAAGATGATGGATGGAAATATCGATCTAGGATAGGTATACATGTTG
ATGCGGGTTTTACTGATGCATATACAGAGATGCTTTTTGTTCGCTTGGTTGTGATGATGTGGTGTGGTTG
GGCGGTCGTTCATTCGTTCTAGATCGGAGTAGAATACTGTTTCAAACTACCTGGTGTATTTATTAATTTT
GGAACTGTATGTGTGTGTCATACATCTTCATAGTTACGAGTTTAAGATGGATGGAAATATCGATCTAGGA
TAGGTATACATGTTGATGTGGGTTTTACTGATGCATATACATGATGGCATATGCAGCATCTATTCATATG
CTCTAACCTTGAGTACCTATCTATTATAATAAACAAGTATGTTTTATAATTATTTTGATCTTGATATACT
TGGATGATGGCATATGCAGCAGCTATATGTGGATTTTTTTAGCCCTGCCTTCATACGCTATTTATTTGCT
TGGTACTGTTTCTTTTGTCGATGCTCACCCTGTTGTTTGGTGTTACTTCTGCAGCCCTAGGCCTACTAGA
TGGATTACAAGGACCACGACGGGGATTACAAGGACCACGACATTGATTACAAGGATGATGATGACAAGAT
GGCTCCGAAGAAGAAGAGGAAGGTTGGCATCCACGGGGTGCCAGCTGCTGACAAGAAGTACTCGATCGGC
CTCGATATTGGGACTAACTCTGTTGGCTGGGCCGTGATCACCGACGAGTACAAGGTGCCCTCAAAGAAGT
TCAAGGTCCTGGGCAACACCGATCGGCATTCCATCAAGAAGAATCTCATTGGCGCTCTCCTGTTCGACAG
CGGCGAGACGGCTGAGGCTACGCGGCTCAAGCGCACCGCCCGCAGGCGGTACACGCGCAGGAAGAATCGC
ATCTGCTACCTGCAGGAGATTTTCTCCAACGAGATGGCGAAGGTTGACGATTCTTTCTTCCACAGGCTGG
AGGAGTCATTCCTCGTGGAGGAGGATAAGAAGCACGAGCGGCATCCAATCTTCGGCAACATTGTCGACGA
GGTTGCCTACCACGAGAAGTACCCTACGATCTACCATCTGCGGAAGAAGCTCGTGGACTCCACAGATAAG
GCGGACCTCCGCCTGATCTACCTCGCTCTGGCCCACATGATTAAGTTCAGGGGCCATTTCCTGATCGAGG
GGGATCTCAACCCGGACAATAGCGATGTTGACAAGCTGTTCATCCAGCTCGTGCAGACGTACAACCAGCT
CTTCGAGGAGAACCCCATTAATGCGTCAGGCGTCGACGCGAAGGCTATCCTGTCCGCTAGGCTCTCGAAG
TCTCGGCGCCTCGAGAACCTGATCGCCCAGCTGCCGGGCGAGAAGAAGAACGGCCTGTTCGGGAATCTCA
TTGCGCTCAGCCTGGGGCTCACGCCCAACTTCAAGTCGAATTTCGATCTCGCTGAGGACGCCAAGCTGCA
GCTCTCCAAGGACACATACGACGATGACCTGGATAACCTCCTGGCCCAGATCGGCGATCAGTACGCGGAC
CTGTTCCTCGCTGCCAAGAATCTGTCGGACGCCATCCTCCTGTCTGATATTCTCAGGGTGAACACCGAGA
TTACGAAGGCTCCGCTCTCAGCCTCCATGATCAAGCGCTACGACGAGCACCATCAGGATCTGACCCTCCT
GAAGGCGCTGGTCAGGCAGCAGCTCCCCGAGAAGTACAAGGAGATCTTCTTCGATCAGTCGAAGAACGGC
TACGCTGGGTACATTGACGGCGGGGCCTCTCAGGAGGAGTTCTACAAGTTCATCAAGCCGATTCTGGAGA
AGATGGACGGCACGGAGGAGCTGCTGGTGAAGCTCAATCGCGAGGACCTCCTGAGGAAGCAGCGGACATT
CGATAACGGCAGCATCCCACACCAGATTCATCTCGGGGAGCTGCACGCTATCCTGAGGAGGCAGGAGGAC
TTCTACCCTTTCCTCAAGGATAACCGCGAGAAGATCGAGAAGATTCTGACTTTCAGGATCCCGTACTACG
TCGGCCCACTCGCTAGGGGCAACTCCCGCTTCGCTTGGATGACCCGCAAGTCAGAGGAGACGATCACGCC
GTGGAACTTCGAGGAGGTGGTCGACAAGGGCGCTAGCGCTCAGTCGTTCATCGAGAGGATGACGAATTTC
GACAAGAACCTGCCAAATGAGAAGGTGCTCCCTAAGCACTCGCTCCTGTACGAGTACTTCACAGTCTACA
ACGAGCTGACTAAGGTGAAGTATGTGACCGAGGGCATGAGGAAGCCGGCTTTCCTGTCTGGGGAGCAGAA
GAAGGCCATCGTGGACCTCCTGTTCAAGACCAACCGGAAGGTCACGGTTAAGCAGCTCAAGGAGGACTAC
TTCAAGAAGATTGAGTGCTTCGATTCGGTCGAGATCTCTGGCGTTGAGGACCGCTTCAACGCCTCCCTGG
GGACCTACCACGATCTCCTGAAGATCATTAAGGATAAGGACTTCCTGGACAACGAGGAGAATGAGGATAT
CCTCGAGGACATTGTGCTGACACTCACTCTGTTCGAGGACCGGGAGATGATCGAGGAGCGCCTGAAGACT
TACGCCCATCTCTTCGATGACAAGGTCATGAAGCAGCTCAAGAGGAGGAGGTACACCGGCTGGGGGAGGC
TGAGCAGGAAGCTCATCAACGGCATTCGGGACAAGCAGTCCGGGAAGACGATCCTCGACTTCCTGAAGAG
CGATGGCTTCGCGAACCGCAATTTCATGCAGCTGATTCACGATGACAGCCTCACATTCAAGGAGGATATC
CAGAAGGCTCAGGTGAGCGGCCAGGGGGACTCGCTGCACGAGCATATCGCGAACCTCGCTGGCTCGCCAG
CTATCAAGAAGGGGATTCTGCAGACCGTGAAGGTTGTGGACGAGCTGGTGAAGGTCATGGGCAGGCACAA
GCCTGAGAACATCGTCATTGAGATGGCCCGGGAGAATCAGACCACGCAGAAGGGCCAGAAGAACTCACGC
GAGAGGATGAAGAGGATCGAGGAGGGCATTAAGGAGCTGGGGTCCCAGATCCTCAAGGAGCACCCGGTGG
AGAACACGCAGCTGCAGAATGAGAAGCTCTACCTGTACTACCTCCAGAATGGCCGCGATATGTATGTGGA
CCAGGAGCTGGATATTAACAGGCTCAGCGATTACGACGTCGATCATATCGTTCCACAGTCATTCCTGAAG
GATGACTCCATTGACAACAAGGTCCTCACCAGGTCGGACAAGAACCGGGGCAAGTCTGATAATGTTCCTT
CAGAGGAGGTCGTTAAGAAGATGAAGAACTACTGGCGCCAGCTCCTGAATGCCAAGCTGATCACGCAGCG
GAAGTTCGATAACCTCACAAAGGCTGAGAGGGGCGGGCTCTCTGAGCTGGACAAGGCGGGCTTCATCAAG
AGGCAGCTGGTCGAGACACGGCAGATCACTAAGCACGTTGCGCAGATTCTCGACTCACGGATGAACACTA
AGTACGATGAGAATGACAAGCTGATCCGCGAGGTGAAGGTCATCACCCTGAAGTCAAAGCTCGTCTCCGA
CTTCAGGAAGGATTTCCAGTTCTACAAGGTTCGGGAGATCAACAATTACCACCATGCCCATGACGCGTAC
CTGAACGCGGTGGTCGGCACAGCTCTGATCAAGAAGTACCCAAAGCTCGAGAGCGAGTTCGTGTACGGGG
ACTACAAGGTTTACGATGTGAGGAAGATGATCGCCAAGTCGGAGCAGGAGATTGGCAAGGCTACCGCCAA
GTACTTCTTCTACTCTAACATTATGAATTTCTTCAAGACAGAGATCACTCTGGCCAATGGCGAGATCCGG
AAGCGCCCCCTCATCGAGACGAACGGCGAGACGGGGGAGATCGTGTGGGACAAGGGCAGGGATTTCGCGA
CCGTCAGGAAGGTTCTCTCCATGCCACAAGTGAATATCGTCAAGAAGACAGAGGTCCAGACTGGCGGGTT
CTCTAAGGAGTCAATTCTGCCTAAGCGGAACAGCGACAAGCTCATCGCCCGCAAGAAGGACTGGGATCCG
AAGAAGTACGGCGGGTTCGACAGCCCCACTGTGGCCTACTCGGTCCTGGTTGTGGCGAAGGTTGAGAAGG
GCAAGTCCAAGAAGCTCAAGAGCGTGAAGGAGCTGCTGGGGATCACGATTATGGAGCGCTCCAGCTTCGA
GAAGAACCCGATCGATTTCCTGGAGGCGAAGGGCTACAAGGAGGTGAAGAAGGACCTGATCATTAAGCTC
CCCAAGTACTCACTCTTCGAGCTGGAGAACGGCAGGAAGCGGATGCTGGCTTCCGCTGGCGAGCTGCAGA
AGGGGAACGAGCTGGCTCTGCCGTCCAAGTATGTGAACTTCCTCTACCTGGCCTCCCACTACGAGAAGCT
CAAGGGCAGCCCCGAGGACAACGAGCAGAAGCAGCTGTTCGTCGAGCAGCACAAGCATTACCTCGACGAG
ATCATTGAGCAGATTTCCGAGTTCTCCAAGCGCGTGATCCTGGCCGACGCGAATCTGGATAAGGTCCTCT
CCGCGTACAACAAGCACCGCGACAAGCCAATCAGGGAGCAGGCTGAGAATATCATTCATCTCTTCACCCT
GACGAACCTCGGCGCCCCTGCTGCTTTCAAGTACTTCGACACAACTATCGATCGCAAGAGGTACACAAGC
ACTAAGGAGGTCCTGGACGCGACCCTCATCCACCAGTCGATTACCGGCCTCTACGAGACGCGCATCGACC
TGTCTCAGCTCGGGGGCGACAAGCGGCCAGCGGCGACGAAGAAGGCGGGGCAGGCGAAGAAGAAGAAGTG
AGCTCAGAGCTTTCGTTCGTATCATCGGTTTCGACAACGTTCGTCAAGTTCAATGCATCAGTTTCATTGC
GCACACACCAGAATCCTACTGAGTTTGAGTATTATGGCATTGGGAAAACTGTTTTTCTTGTACCATTTGT
TGTGCTTGTAATTTACTGTGTTTTTTATTCGGTTTTCGCTATCGAACTGTGAAATGGAAATGGATGGAGA
AGAGTTAATGAATGATATGGTCCTTTTGTTCATTCTCAAATTAATATTATTTGTTTTTTCTCTTATTTGT
TGTGTGTTGAATTTGAAATTATAAGAGATATGCAAACATTTTGTTTTGAGTAAAAATGTGTCAAATCGTG
GCCTCTAATGACCGAAGTTAATATGAGGAGTAAAACACTTGTAGTTGTACCATTATGCTTATTCACTAGG
CAACAAATATATTTTCAGACCTAGAAAAGCTGCAAATGTTACTGAATACAAGTATGTCCTCTTGTGTTTT
AGACATTTATGAACTTTCCTTTATGTAATTTTCCAGAATCCTTGTCAGATTCTAATCATTGCTTTATAAT
TATAGTTATACTCATGGATTTGTAGTTGAGTATGAAAATATTTTTTAATGCATTTTATGACTTGCCAATT
GATTGACAACGAATTCGTAATCATGTCATAGCTGTTTCCTGTGTGAAATTGTTATCCGCTCACAATTCCA
CACAACATACGAGCCGGAAGCATAAAGTGTAAAGCCTGGGGTGCCTAATGAGTGAGCTAACTCACATTAA
TTGCGTTGCGCTCACTGCCCGCTTTCCAGTCGGGAAACCTGTCGTGCCAGCTGCATTAATGAATCGGCCA
ACGCGCGGGGAGAGGCGGTTTGCGTATTGGCTAGAGCAGCTTGCCAACATGGTGGAGCACGACACTCTCG
TCTACTCCAAGAATATCAAAGATACAGTCTCAGAAGACCAAAGGGCTATTGAGACTTTTCAACAAAGGGT
AATATCGGGAAACCTCCTCGGATTCCATTGCCCAGCTATCTGTCACTTCATCAAAAGGACAGTAGAAAAG
GAAGGTGGCACCTACAAATGCCATCATTGCGATAAAGGAAAGGCTATCGTTCAAGATGCCTCTGCCGACA
GTGGTCCCAAAGATGGACCCCCACCCACGAGGAGCATCGTGGAAAAAGAAGACGTTCCAACCACGTCTTC
AAAGCAAGTGGATTGATGTGAACATGGTGGAGCACGACACTCTCGTCTACTCCAAGAATATCAAAGATAC
AGTCTCAGAAGACCAAAGGGCTATTGAGACTTTTCAACAAAGGGTAATATCGGGAAACCTCCTCGGATTC
CATTGCCCAGCTATCTGTCACTTCATCAAAAGGACAGTAGAAAAGGAAGGTGGCACCTACAAATGCCATC
ATTGCGATAAAGGAAAGGCTATCGTTCAAGATGCCTCTGCCGACAGTGGTCCCAAAGATGGACCCCCACC
CACGAGGAGCATCGTGGAAAAAGAAGACGTTCCAACCACGTCTTCAAAGCAAGTGGATTGATGTGATATC
TCCACTGACGTAAGGGATGACGCACAATCCCACTATCCTTCGCAAGACCCTTCCTCTATATAAGGAAGTT
CATTTCATTTGGAGAGGACACGCTGAAATCACCAGTCTCTCTCTACAAATCTATCTCTCTCGAGCTTTCG
CAGATCCGGGGGGCAATGAGATATGAAAAAGCCTGAACTCACCGCGACGTCTGTCGAGAAGTTTCTGATC
GAAAAGTTCGACAGCGTCTCCGACCTGATGCAGCTCTCGGAGGGCGAAGAATCTCGTGCTTTCAGCTTCG
ATGTAGGAGGGCGTGGATATGTCCTGCGGGTAAATAGCTGCGCCGATGGTTTCTACAAAGATCGTTATGT
TTATCGGCACTTTGCATCGGCCGCGCTCCCGATTCCGGAAGTGCTTGACATTGGGGAGTTTAGCGAGAGC
CTGACCTATTGCATCTCCCGCCGTTCACAGGGTGTCACGTTGCAAGACCTGCCTGAAACCGAACTGCCCG
CTGTTCTACAACCGGTCGCGGAGGCTATGGATGCGATCGCTGCGGCCGATCTTAGCCAGACGAGCGGGTT
CGGCCCATTCGGACCGCAAGGAATCGGTCAATACACTACATGGCGTGATTTCATATGCGCGATTGCTGAT
CCCCATGTGTATCACTGGCAAACTGTGATGGACGACACCGTCAGTGCGTCCGTCGCGCAGGCTCTCGATG
AGCTGATGCTTTGGGCCGAGGACTGCCCCGAAGTCCGGCACCTCGTGCACGCGGATTTCGGCTCCAACAA
TGTCCTGACGGACAATGGCCGCATAACAGCGGTCATTGACTGGAGCGAGGCGATGTTCGGGGATTCCCAA
TACGAGGTCGCCAACATCTTCTTCTGGAGGCCGTGGTTGGCTTGTATGGAGCAGCAGACGCGCTACTTCG
AGCGGAGGCATCCGGAGCTTGCAGGATCGCCACGACTCCGGGCGTATATGCTCCGCATTGGTCTTGACCA
ACTCTATCAGAGCTTGGTTGACGGCAATTTCGATGATGCAGCTTGGGCGCAGGGTCGATGCGACGCAATC
GTCCGATCCGGAGCCGGGACTGTCGGGCGTACACAAATCGCCCGCAGAAGCGCGGCCGTCTGGACCGATG
GCTGTGTAGAAGTACTCGCCGATAGTGGAAACCGACGCCCCAGCACTCGTCCGAGGGCAAAGAAATAGAG
TAGATGCCGACCGGGATCTGTCGATCGACAAGCTCGAGTTTCTCCATAATAATGTGTGAGTAGTTCCCAG
ATAAGGGAATTAGGGTTCCTATAGGGTTTCGCTCATGTGTTGAGCATATAAGAAACCCTTAGTATGTATT
TGTATTTGTAAAATACTTCTATCAATAAAATTTCTAATTCCTAAAACCAAAATCCAGTACTAAAATCCAG
ATCCCCCGAATTAATTCGGCGTTAATTCAGTACATTAAAAACGTCCGCAATGTGTTATTAAGTTGTCTAA
GCGTCAATTTGTTTACACCACAATATATCCTGCCACCAGCCAGCCAACAGCTCCCCGACCGGCAGCTCGG
CACAAAATCACCACTCGATACAGGCAGCCCATCAGTCCGGGACGGCGTCAGCGGGAGAGCCGTTGTAAGG
CGGCAGACTTTGCTCATGTTACCGATGCTATTCGGAAGAACGGCAACTAAGCTGCCGGGTTTGAAACACG
GATGATCTCGCGGAGGGTAGCATGTTGATTGTAACGATGACAGAGCGTTGCTGCCTGTGATCACCGCGGT
TTCAAAATCGGCTCCGTCGATACTATGTTATACGCCAACTTTGAAAACAACTTTGAAAAAGCTGTTTTCT
GGTATTTAAGGTTTTAGAATGCAAGGAACAGTGAATTGGAGTTCGTCTTGTTATAATTAGCTTCTTGGGG
TATCTTTAAATACTGTAGAAAAGAGGAAGGAAATAATAAATGGCTAAAATGAGAATATCACCGGAATTGA
AAAAACTGATCGAAAAATACCGCTGCGTAAAAGATACGGAAGGAATGTCTCCTGCTAAGGTATATAAGCT
GGTGGGAGAAAATGAAAACCTATATTTAAAAATGACGGACAGCCGGTATAAAGGGACCACCTATGATGTG
GAACGGGAAAAGGACATGATGCTATGGCTGGAAGGAAAGCTGCCTGTTCCAAAGGTCCTGCACTTTGAAC
GGCATGATGGCTGGAGCAATCTGCTCATGAGTGAGGCCGATGGCGTCCTTTGCTCGGAAGAGTATGAAGA
TGAACAAAGCCCTGAAAAGATTATCGAGCTGTATGCGGAGTGCATCAGGCTCTTTCACTCCATCGACATA
TCGGATTGTCCCTATACGAATAGCTTAGACAGCCGCTTAGCCGAATTGGATTACTTACTGAATAACGATC
TGGCCGATGTGGATTGCGAAAACTGGGAAGAAGACACTCCATTTAAAGATCCGCGCGAGCTGTATGATTT
TTTAAAGACGGAAAAGCCCGAAGAGGAACTTGTCTTTTCCCACGGCGACCTGGGAGACAGCAACATCTTT
GTGAAAGATGGCAAAGTAAGTGGCTTTATTGATCTTGGGAGAAGCGGCAGGGCGGACAAGTGGTATGACA
TTGCCTTCTGCGTCCGGTCGATCAGGGAGGATATCGGGGAAGAACAGTATGTCGAGCTATTTTTTGACTT
ACTGGGGATCAAGCCTGATTGGGAGAAAATAAAATATTATATTTTACTGGATGAATTGTTTTAGTACCTA
GGGAAGGTGCGAATAAGCGGGGAAATTCTTCTCGGCTGACTCAGTCATTTCATTTCTTCATGTTTGAGCC
GATTTTTTCTCCCGTAAATGCCTTGAATCAGCCTATTTAGACCGTTTCTTCGCCATTTAAGGCGTTATCC
CCAGTTTTTA
[978 nt withheld, positions 12681-13658]
GATGAACCCTGTTCTATGGCTCCAGATGACAAACATGATCTCATATCAGGGACTTGTTCGCACCTTCCCT
AGAATGCATGACCAAAATCCCTTAACGTGAGTTTTCGTTCCACTGAGCGTCAGACCCCGTAGAAAAGATC
AAAGGATCTTCTTGAGATCCTTTTTTTCTGCGCGTAATCTGCTGCTTGCAAACAAAAAAACCACCGCTAC
CAGCGGTGGTTTGTTTGCCGGATCAAGAGCTACCAACTCTTTTTCCGAAGGTAACTGGCTTCAGCAGAGC
GCAGATACCAAATACTGTCCTTCTAGTGTAGCCGTAGTTAGGCCACCACTTCAAGAACTCTGTAGCACCG
CCTACATACCTCGCTCTGCTAATCCTGTTACCAGTGGCTGCTGCCAGTGGCGATAAGTCGTGTCTTACCG
GGTTGGACTCAAGACGATAGTTACCGGATAAGGCGCAGCGGTCGGGCTGAACGGGGGGTTCGTGCACACA
GCCCAGCTTGGAGCGAACGACCTACACCGAACTGAGATACCTACAGCGTGAGCTATGAGAAAGCGCCACG
CTTCCCGAAGGGAGAAAGGCGGACAGGTATCCGGTAAGCGGCAGGGTCGGAACAGGAGAGCGCACGAGGG
AGCTTCCAGGGGGAAACGCCTGGTATCTTTATAGTCCTGTCGGGTTTCGCCACCTCTGACTTGAGCGTCG
ATTTTTGTGATGCTCGTCAGGGGGGCGGAGCCTATGGAAAAACGCCAGCAACGCGGCCTTTTTACGGTTC
CTGGCCTTTTGCTGGCCTTTTGCTCACATGTTCTTTCCTGCGTTATCCCCTGATTCTGTGGATAACCGTA
TTACCGCCTTTGAGTGAGCTGATACCGCTCGCCGCAGCCGAACGACCGAGCGCAGCGAGTCAGTGAGCGA
GGAAGCGGAAGAGCGCCTGATGCGGTATTTTCTCCTTACGCATCTGTGCGGTATTTCACACCGCATATGG
TGCACTCTCAGTACAATCTGCTCTGATGCCGCATAGTTAAGCCAGTATACACTCCGCTATCGCTACGTGA
CTGGGTCATGGCTGCGCCCCGACACCCGCCAACACCCGCTGACGCGCCCTGACGGGCTTGTCTGCTCCCG
GCATCCGCTTACAGACAAGCTGTGACCGTCTCCGGGAGCTGCATGTGTCAGAGGTTTTCACCGTCATCAC
CGAAACGCGCGAGGCAGGGTGCCTTGATGTGGGCGCCGGCGGTCGAGTGGCGACGGCGCGGCTTGTCCGC
GCCCTGGTAGATTGCCTGGCCGTAGGCCAGCCATTTTTGAGCGGCCAGCGGCCGCGATAGGCCGACGCGA
AGCGGCGGGGCGTAGGGAGCGCAGCGACCGAAGGGTAGGCGCTTTTTGCAGCTCTTCGGCTGTGCGCTGG
CCAGACAGTTATGCACAGGCCAGGCGGGTTTTAAGAGTTTTAATAAGTTTTAAAGAGTTTTAGGCGGAAA
AATCGCCTTTTTTCTCTTTTATATCAGTCACTTACATGTGTGACCGGTTCCCAATGTACGGCTTTGGGTT
CCCAATGTACGGGTTCCGGTTCCCAATGTACGGCTTTGGGTTCCCAATGTACGTGCTATCCACAGGAAAC
AGACCTTTTCGACCTTTTTCCCCTGCTAGGGCAATTTGCCCTAGCATCTGCTCCGTACATTAGGAACCGG
CGGATGCTTCGCCCTCGATCAGGTTGCGGTAGCGCATGACTAGGATCGGGCCAGCCTGCCCCGCCTCCTC
CTTCAAATCGTACTCCGGCAGGTCATTTGACCCGATCAGCTTGCGCACGGTGAAACAGAACTTCTTGAAC
TCTCCGGCGCTGCCACTGCGTTCGTAGATCGTCTTGAACAACCATCTGGCTTCTGCCTTGCCTGCGGCGC
GGCGTGCCAGGCGGTAGAGAAAACGGCCGATGCCGGGATCGATCAAAAAGTAATCGGGGTGAACCGTCAG
CACGTCCGGGTTCTTGCCTTCTGTGATCTCGCGGTACATCCAATCAGCTAGCTCGATCTCGATGTACTCC
GGCCGCCCGGTTTCGCTCTTTACGATCTTGTAGCGGCTAATCAAGGCTTCACCCTCGGATACCGTCACCA
GGCGGCCGTTCTTGGCCTTCTTCGTACGCTGCATGGCAACGTGCGTGGTGTTTAACCGAATGCAGGTTTC
TACCAGGTCGTCTTTCTGCTTTCCGCCATCGGCTCGCCGGCAGAACTTGAGTACGTCCGCAACGTGTGGA
CGGAACACGCGGCCGGGCTTGTCTCCCTTCCCTTCCCGGTATCGGTTCATGGATTCGGTTAGATGGGAAA
CCGCCATCAGTACCAGGTCGTAATCCCACACACTGGCCATGCCGGCCGGCCCTGCGGAAACCTCTACGTG
CCCGTCTGGAAGCTCGTAGCGGATCACCTCGCCAGCTCGTCGGTCACGCTTCGACAGACGGAAAACGGCC
ACGTCCATGATGCTGCGACTATCGCGGGTGCCCACGTCATAGAGCATCGGAACGAAAAAATCTGGTTGCT
CGTCGCCCTTGGGCGGCTTCCTAATCGACGGCGCACCGGCTGCCGGCGGTTGCCGGGATTCTTTGCGGAT
TCGATCAGCGGCCGCTTGCCACGATTCACCGGGGCGTGCTTCTGCCTCGATGCGTTGCCGCTGGGCGGCC
TGCGCGGCCTTCAACTTCTCCACCAGGTCATCACCCAGCGCCGCGCCGATTTGTACCGGGCCGGATGGTT
TGCGACCGCTCACGCCGATTCCTCGGGCTTGGGGGTTCCAGTGCCATTGCAGGGCCGGCAGGCAACCCAG
CCGCTTACGCCTGGCCAACCGCCCGTTCCTCCACACATGGGGCATTCCACGGCGTCGGTGCCTGGTTGTT
CTTGATTTTCCATGCCGCCTCCTTTAGCCGCTAAAATTCATCTACTCATTTATTCATTTGCTCATTTACT
CTGGTAGCTGCGCGATGTATTCAGATAGCAGCTCGGTAATGGTCTTGCCTTGGCGTACCGCGTACATCTT
CAGCTTGGTGTGATCCTCCGCCGGCAACTGAAAGTTGACCCGCTTCATGGCTGGCGTGTCTGCCAGGCTG
GCCAACGTTGCAGCCTTGCTGCTGCGTGCGCTCGGACGGCCGGCACTTAGCGTGTTTGTGCTTTTGCTCA
TTTTCTCTTTACCTCATTAACTCAAATGAGTTTTGATTTAATTTCAGCGGCCAGCGCCTGGACCTCGCGG
GCAGCGTCGCCCTCGGGTTCTGATTCAAGAACGGTTGTGCCGGCGGCGGCAGTGCCTGGGTAGCTCACGC
GCTGCGTGATACGGGACTCAAGAATGGGCAGCTCGTACCCGGCCAGCGCCTCGGCAACCTCACCGCCGAT
GCGCGTGCCTTTGATCGCCCGCGACACGACAAAGGCCGCTTGTAGCCTTCCATCCGTGACCTCAATGCGC
TGCTTAACCAGCTCCACCAGGTCGGCGGTGGCCCATATGTCGTAAGGGCTTGGCTGCACCGGAATCAGCA
CGAAGTCGGCTGCCTTGATCGCGGACACAGCCAAGTCCGCCGCCTGGGGCGCTCCGTCGATCACTACGAA
GTCGCGCCGGCCGATGGCCTTCACGTCGCGGTCAATCGTCGGGCGGTCGATGCCGACAACGGTTAGCGGT
TGATCTTCCCGCACGGCCGCCCAATCGCGGGCACTGCCCTGGGGATCGGAATCGACTAACAGAACATCGG
CCCCGGCGAGTTGCAGGGCGCGGGCTAGATGGGTTGCGATGGTCGTCTTGCCTGACCCGCCTTTCTGGTT
AAGTACAGCGATAACCTTCATGCGTTCCCCTTGCGTATTTGTTTATTTACTCATCGCATCATATACGCAG
CGACCGCATGACGCAAGCTGTTTTACTCAAATACACATCACCTTTTTAGACGGCGGCGCTCGGTTTCTTC
AGCGGCCAAGCTGGCCGGCCAGGCCGCCAGCTTGGCATCAGACAAACCGGCCAGGATTTCATGCAGCCGC
ACGGTTGAGACGTGCGCGGGCGGCTCGAACACGTACCCGGCCGCGATCATCTCCGCCTCGATCTCTTCGG
TAATGAAAAACGGTTCGTCCTGGCCGTCCTGGTGCGGTTTCATGCTTGTTCCTCTTGGCGTTCATTCTCG
GCGGCCGCCAGGGCGTCGGCCTCGGTCAATGCGTCCTCACGGAAGGCACCGCGCCGCCTGGCCTCGGTGG
GCGTCACTTCCTCGCTGCGCTCAAGTGCGCGGTACAGGGTCGAGCGATGCACGCCAAGCAGTGCAGCCGC
CTCTTTCACGGTGCGGCCTTCCTGGTCGATCAGCTCGCGGGCGTGCGCGATCTGTGCCGGGGTGAGGGTA
GGGCGGGGGCCAAACTTCACGCCTCGGGCCTTGGCGGCCTCGCGCCCGCTCCGGGTGCGGTCGATGATTA
GGGAACGCTCGAACTCGGCAATGCCGGCGAACACGGTCAACACCATGCGGCCGGCCGGCGTGGTGGTGTC
GGCCCACGGCTCTGCCAGGCTACGCAGGCCCGCGCCGGCCTCCTGGATGCGCTCGGCAATGTCCAGTAGG
TCGCGGGTGCTGCGGGCCAGGCGGTCTAGCCTGGTCACTGTCACAACGTCGCCAGGGCGTAGGTGGTCAA
GCATCCTGGCCAGCTCCGGGCGGTCGCGCCTGGTGCCGGTGATCTTCTCGGAAAACAGCTTGGTGCAGCC
GGCCGCGTGCAGTTCGGCCCGTTGGTTGGTCAAGTCCTGGTCGTCGGTGCTGACGCGGGCATAGCCCAGC
AGGCCAGCGGCGGCGCTCTTGTTCATGGCGTAATGTCTCCGGTTCTAGTCGCAAGTATTCTACTTTATGC
GACTAAAACACGCGACAAGAAAACGCCAGGAAAAGGGCAGGGCGGCAGCCTGTCGCGTAACTTAGGACTT
GTGCGACATGTCGTTTTCAGAAGACGGCTGCACTGAACGTCAGAAGCCGACTGCACTATAGCAGCGGAGG
GGTTGGATCAAAGTACTTTGATCCCGAGGGGAACCCTGTGGTTGGCATGCACATACAAATGGACGAACGG
ATAAACCTTTTCACGCCCTTTTAAATATCCGATTATTCTAATAAACGCTCTTTTCTCTTAGGTTTACCCG
CCAATATATCCTGTCAAACACTGATAGTTTAAACTGAAGGCGGGAAACGACAATCTGATCCAAGCTCAAG
CTGCTCTAGCATTCGCCATTCAGGCTGCGCAACTGTTGGGAAGGGCGATCGGTGCGGGCCTCTTCGCTAT
TACGCCAGCTGGCGAAAGGGGGATGTGCTGCAAGGCGATTAAGTTGGGTAACGCCAGGGTTTTCCCAGTC
ACGACGTTGTAAAACGACGGCCAGTGCCAAGCTTAGTAATTCATCCAGGTCTCCAAGTTCTAGGATTTTC
AGAACTGCAACTTATTTTATC
