Features (pLannotate 1.2.2; 27 found; start..end, strand, type, name):
     21..45      -  misc_feature   RB T-DNA repeat: right border repeat from nopaline C58 T-DNA
    111..265     -  CDS            lacZα (fragment): LacZα fragment of β-galactosidase; lacZ fragment
    331..710     +  promoter       OsU3 promoter: Oryza sativa (rice) snRNA U3 promoter
    728..751     +  promoter       Pc promoter (fragment): intI1 (promoter lies within the coding sequence); class 1 integron promoter
    927..983     +  CDS            GmR (fragment): gentamycin acetyltransferase; aacC1; confers resistance to gentamycin
    994..1781    +  CDS            SmR (fragment): aminoglycoside adenylyltransferase (Murphy, 1985); aadA; confers resistance to spectinomycin and streptomycin
   1933..2008    +  misc_RNA       gRNA scaffold: guide RNA scaffold for the Streptococcus pyogenes CRISPR/Cas9 system
   2312..4303    +  promoter       Ubi promoter: maize polyubiquitin gene promoter
   4364..4383    +  CDS            2xFLAG (fragment): two tandem FLAG® epitope tags
   4439..8539    +  CDS            cas9: CAS9_STRP1 - Also known as csn1 From Streptococcus pyogenes serotype M1.
   8597..9229    +  terminator     E9 terminator: terminator and polyadenylation signal from the pea rbcS-E9 gene
   9266..9288    -  protein_bind   lac operator (fragment): The lac repressor binds to the lac operator to inhibit transcription in E. coli. This inhibition can be relieved by adding lactose or isopropyl-β-D-thiogalactopyranoside (IPTG). lac repressor encoded by lacI
   9292..9322    -  promoter       lac promoter: promoter for the E. coli lac operon
   9337..9358    -  protein_bind   CAP binding site: CAP binding activates transcription in the presence of cAMP. E. coli catabolite activator protein
   9371..9459    -  CDS            lacI (fragment): lac repressor; lacI; The lac repressor binds to the lac operator to inhibit transcription in E. coli. This inhibition can be relieved by adding lactose or isopropyl-β-D-thiogalactopyranoside (IPTG).
   9549..10226   +  promoter       CaMV 35S promoter (enhanced): cauliflower mosaic virus 35S promoter with a duplicated enhancer region
  10294..11319   +  CDS            HygR: hygromycin B phosphotransferase confers resistance to hygromycin
  11360..11534   +  polyA_signal   CaMV poly(A) signal: cauliflower mosaic virus polyadenylation signal
  11612..11636   -  misc_feature   LB T-DNA repeat: left border repeat from nopaline C58 T-DNA
  12061..12855   +  CDS            KanR: aminoglycoside phosphotransferase; aphA-3; confers resistance to kanamycin
  12942..13530   +  rep_origin     ori: high-copy-number ColE1/pMB1/pBR322/pUC origin of replication
  13716..13856   -  misc_feature   bom: basis of mobility region from pBR322
  13958..13997   -  CDS            rop (fragment): Rop protein, which maintains plasmids at low copy number; rop
  14200..14394   -  rep_origin     pVS1 oriV: origin of replication for the Pseudomonas plasmid pVS1 (Heeb et al., 2000)
  14460..15533   -  CDS            pVS1 RepA: replication protein from the Pseudomonas plasmid pVS1 (Heeb et al., 2000)
  15962..16591   -  CDS            pVS1 StaA: stability protein from the Pseudomonas plasmid pVS1 (Heeb et al., 2000)
  17151..17552   -  CDS            Y4CG_SINFN (fragment): Protein inferred from homology: Swiss-Prot protein existence level 3. From Sinorhizobium fredii (strain NBRC 101917 / NGR234).
>Addgene plasmid #62203 | pHUE411 | analyzer sequence | sequence record 110962
TAAACGCTCTTTTCTCTTAGGTTTACCCGCCAATATATCCTGTCAAACACTGATAGTTTAAACTGAAGGC
GGGAAACGACAATCTGATCCAAGCTCAAGCTGCTCTAGCATTCGCCATTCAGGCTGCGCAACTGTTGGGA
AGGGCGATCGGTGCGGGCCTCTTCGCTATTACGCCAGCTGGCGAAAGGGGGATGTGCTGCAAGGCGATTA
AGTTGGGTAACGCCAGGGTTTTCCCAGTCACGACGTTGTAAAACGACGGCCAGTGCCAAGCTTAGTAATT
CATCCAGGTCACCAAGTTCTAGGATTTTCAGAACTGCAACTTATTTTATCAAGGAATCTTTAAACATACG
AACAGATCACTTAAAGTTCTTCTGAAGCAACTTAAAGTTATCAGGCATGCATGGATCTTGGAGGAATCAG
ATGTGCAGTCAGGGACCATAGCACAAGACAGGCGTCTTCTACTGGTGCTACCAGCAAATGCTGGAAGCCG
GGAACACTGGGTACGTTGGAAACCACGTGATGTGAAGAAGTAAGATAAACTGTAGGAGAAAAGCATTTCG
TAGTGGGCCATGAAGCCTTTCAGGACATGTATTGCAGTATGGGCCGGCCCATTACGCAATTGGACGACAA
CAAAGACTAGTATTAGTACCACCTCGGCTATCCACATAGATCAAAGCTGATTTAAAAGAGTTGTGCAGAT
GATCCGTGGCGTGAGACCAACCCAGTGGACATAAGCCTGTTCGGTTCGTAAGCTGTAATGCAAGTAGCGT
ATGCGCTCACGCAACTGGTCCAGAACCTTGACCGAACGCAGCGGTGGTAACGGCGCAGTGGCGGTTTTCA
TGGCTTGTTATGACTGTTTTTTTGGGGTACAGTCTATGCCTCGGGCATCCAAGCAGCAAGCGCGTTACGC
CGTGGGTCGATGTTTGATGTTATGGAGCAGCAACGATGTTACGCAGCAGGGCAGTCGCCCTAAAACAAAG
TTAAACATCATGGGGGAAGCGGTGATCGCCGAAGTATCGACTCAACTATCAGAGGTAGTTGGCGTCATCG
AGCGCCATCTCGAACCGACGTTGCTGGCCGTACATTTGTACGGCTCCGCAGTGGATGGCGGCCTGAAGCC
ACACAGTGATATTGATTTGCTGGTTACGGTGACCGTAAGGCTTGATGAAACAACGCGGCGAGCTTTGATC
AACGACCTTTTGGAAACTTCGGCTTCCCCTGGAGAGAGCGAGATTCTCCGCGCTGTAGAAGTCACCATTG
TTGTGCACGACGACATCATTCCGTGGCGTTATCCAGCTAAGCGCGAACTGCAATTTGGAGAATGGCAGCG
CAATGACATTCTTGCAGGTATCTTCGAGCCAGCCACGATCGACATTGATCTGGCTATCTTGCTGACAAAA
GCAAGAGAACATAGCGTTGCCTTGGTAGGTCCAGCGGCGGAGGAACTCTTTGATCCGGTTCCTGAACAGG
ATCTATTTGAGGCGCTAAATGAAACCTTAACGCTATGGAACTCGCCGCCCGACTGGGCTGGCGATGAGCG
AAATGTAGTGCTTACGTTGTCCCGCATTTGGTACAGCGCAGTAACCGGCAAAATCGCGCCGAAGGATGTC
GCTGCCGACTGGGCAATGGAGCGCCTGCCGGCCCAGTATCAGCCCGTCATACTTGAAGCTAGACAGGCTT
ATCTTGGACAAGAAGAAGATCGCTTGGCCTCGCGCGCAGATCAGTTGGAAGAATTTGTCCACTACGTGAA
AGGCGAGATCACCAAGGTAGTCGGCAAATAATGTCTAGCTAGAAATTCGTTCAAGCCGACGCCGCTTCGC
GGCGCGGCTTAACTCAAGCGTTAGATGCACTAAGCACATAATTGCTCACAGCCAAACTATCAGGTCAAGT
CTGCTTTTATTATTTTTAAGCGTGCATAATAAGCCGGTCTCGGTTTTAGAGCTAGAAATAGCAAGTTAAA
ATAAGGCTAGTCCGTTATCAACTTGAAAAAGTGGCACCGAGTCGGTGCTTTTTTTTTTCGTTTTGCATTG
AGTTTTCTCCGTCGCATGTTTGCAGTTTTATTTTCCGTTTTGCATTGAAATTTCTCCGTCTCATGTTTGC
AGCGTGTTCAAAAAGTACGCAGCTGTATTTCACTTATTTACGGCGCCACATTTTCATGCCGTTTGTGCCA
ACTATCCCGAGCTAGTGAATACAGCTTGGCTTCACACAACACTGGTGACCCGCTGACCTGCTCGTACCTC
GTACCGTCGTACGGCACAGCATTTGGAATTAAAGGGTGTGATCGATACTGCTTGCTGCTAAGCTTGCATG
CCTGCAGTGCAGCGTGACCCGGTCGTGCCCCTCTCTAGAGATAATGAGCATTGCATGTCTAAGTTATAAA
AAATTACCACATATTTTTTTTGTCACACTTGTTTGAAGTGCAGTTTATCTATCTTTATACATATATTTAA
ACTTTACTCTACGAATAATATAATCTATAGTACTACAATAATATCAGTGTTTTAGAGAATCATATAAATG
AACAGTTAGACATGGTCTAAAGGACAATTGAGTATTTTGACAACAGGACTCTACAGTTTTATCTTTTTAG
TGTGCATGTGTTCTCCTTTTTTTTTGCAAATAGCTTCACCTATATAATACTTCATCCATTTTATTAGTAC
ATCCATTTAGGGTTTAGGGTTAATGGTTTTTATAGACTAATTTTTTTAGTACATCTATTTTATTCTATTT
TAGCCTCTAAATTAAGAAAACTAAAACTCTATTTTAGTTTTTTTATTTAATAATTTAGATATAAAATAGA
ATAAAATAAAGTGACTAAAAATTAAACAAATACCCTTTAAGAAATTAAAAAAACTAAGGAAACATTTTTC
TTGTTTCGAGTAGATAATGCCAGCCTGTTAAACGCCGTCGACGAGTCTAACGGACACCAACCAGCGAACC
AGCAGCGTCGCGTCGGGCCAAGCGAAGCAGACGGCACGGCATCTCTGTCGCTGCCTCTGGACCCCTCTCG
AGAGTTCCGCTCCACCGTTGGACTTGCTCCGCTGTCGGCATCCAGAAATTGCGTGGCGGAGCGGCAGACG
TGAGCCGGCACGGCAGGCGGCCTCCTCCTCCTCTCACGGCACGGCAGCTACGGGGGATTCCTTTCCCACC
GCTCCTTCGCTTTCCCTTCCTCGCCCGCCGTAATAAATAGACACCCCCTCCACACCCTCTTTCCCCAACC
TCGTGTTGTTCGGAGCGCACACACACACAACCAGATCTCCCCCAAATCCACCCGTCGGCACCTCCGCTTC
AAGGTACGCCGCTCGTCCTCCCCCCCCCCCCCTCTCTACCTTCTCTAGATCGGCGTTCCGGTCCATGGTT
AGGGCCCGGTAGTTCTACTTCTGTTCATGTTTGTGTTAGATCCGTGTTTGTGTTAGATCCGTGCTGCTAG
CGTTCGTACACGGATGCGACCTGTACGTCAGACACGTTCTGATTGCTAACTTGCCAGTGTTTCTCTTTGG
GGAATCCTGGGATGGCTCTAGCCGTTCCGCAGACGGGATCGATTTCATGATTTTTTTTGTTTCGTTGCAT
AGGGTTTGGTTTGCCCTTTTCCTTTATTTCAATATATGCCGTGCACTTGTTTGTCGGGTCATCTTTTCAT
GCTTTTTTTTGTCTTGGTTGTGATGATGTGGTCTGGTTGGGCGGTCGTTCTAGATCGGAGTAGAATTCTG
TTTCAAACTACCTGGTGGATTTATTAATTTTGGATCTGTATGTGTGTGCCATACATATTCATAGTTACGA
ATTGAAGATGATGGATGGAAATATCGATCTAGGATAGGTATACATGTTGATGCGGGTTTTACTGATGCAT
ATACAGAGATGCTTTTTGTTCGCTTGGTTGTGATGATGTGGTGTGGTTGGGCGGTCGTTCATTCGTTCTA
GATCGGAGTAGAATACTGTTTCAAACTACCTGGTGTATTTATTAATTTTGGAACTGTATGTGTGTGTCAT
ACATCTTCATAGTTACGAGTTTAAGATGGATGGAAATATCGATCTAGGATAGGTATACATGTTGATGTGG
GTTTTACTGATGCATATACATGATGGCATATGCAGCATCTATTCATATGCTCTAACCTTGAGTACCTATC
TATTATAATAAACAAGTATGTTTTATAATTATTTTGATCTTGATATACTTGGATGATGGCATATGCAGCA
GCTATATGTGGATTTTTTTAGCCCTGCCTTCATACGCTATTTATTTGCTTGGTACTGTTTCTTTTGTCGA
TGCTCACCCTGTTGTTTGGTGTTACTTCTGCAGCCCTAGGCCTACTAGATGGATTACAAGGACCACGACG
GGGATTACAAGGACCACGACATTGATTACAAGGATGATGATGACAAGATGGCTCCGAAGAAGAAGAGGAA
GGTTGGCATCCACGGGGTGCCAGCTGCTGACAAGAAGTACTCGATCGGCCTCGATATTGGGACTAACTCT
GTTGGCTGGGCCGTGATCACCGACGAGTACAAGGTGCCCTCAAAGAAGTTCAAGGTCCTGGGCAACACCG
ATCGGCATTCCATCAAGAAGAATCTCATTGGCGCTCTCCTGTTCGACAGCGGCGAGACGGCTGAGGCTAC
GCGGCTCAAGCGCACCGCCCGCAGGCGGTACACGCGCAGGAAGAATCGCATCTGCTACCTGCAGGAGATT
TTCTCCAACGAGATGGCGAAGGTTGACGATTCTTTCTTCCACAGGCTGGAGGAGTCATTCCTCGTGGAGG
AGGATAAGAAGCACGAGCGGCATCCAATCTTCGGCAACATTGTCGACGAGGTTGCCTACCACGAGAAGTA
CCCTACGATCTACCATCTGCGGAAGAAGCTCGTGGACTCCACAGATAAGGCGGACCTCCGCCTGATCTAC
CTCGCTCTGGCCCACATGATTAAGTTCAGGGGCCATTTCCTGATCGAGGGGGATCTCAACCCGGACAATA
GCGATGTTGACAAGCTGTTCATCCAGCTCGTGCAGACGTACAACCAGCTCTTCGAGGAGAACCCCATTAA
TGCGTCAGGCGTCGACGCGAAGGCTATCCTGTCCGCTAGGCTCTCGAAGTCTCGGCGCCTCGAGAACCTG
ATCGCCCAGCTGCCGGGCGAGAAGAAGAACGGCCTGTTCGGGAATCTCATTGCGCTCAGCCTGGGGCTCA
CGCCCAACTTCAAGTCGAATTTCGATCTCGCTGAGGACGCCAAGCTGCAGCTCTCCAAGGACACATACGA
CGATGACCTGGATAACCTCCTGGCCCAGATCGGCGATCAGTACGCGGACCTGTTCCTCGCTGCCAAGAAT
CTGTCGGACGCCATCCTCCTGTCTGATATTCTCAGGGTGAACACCGAGATTACGAAGGCTCCGCTCTCAG
CCTCCATGATCAAGCGCTACGACGAGCACCATCAGGATCTGACCCTCCTGAAGGCGCTGGTCAGGCAGCA
GCTCCCCGAGAAGTACAAGGAGATCTTCTTCGATCAGTCGAAGAACGGCTACGCTGGGTACATTGACGGC
GGGGCCTCTCAGGAGGAGTTCTACAAGTTCATCAAGCCGATTCTGGAGAAGATGGACGGCACGGAGGAGC
TGCTGGTGAAGCTCAATCGCGAGGACCTCCTGAGGAAGCAGCGGACATTCGATAACGGCAGCATCCCACA
CCAGATTCATCTCGGGGAGCTGCACGCTATCCTGAGGAGGCAGGAGGACTTCTACCCTTTCCTCAAGGAT
AACCGCGAGAAGATCGAGAAGATTCTGACTTTCAGGATCCCGTACTACGTCGGCCCACTCGCTAGGGGCA
ACTCCCGCTTCGCTTGGATGACCCGCAAGTCAGAGGAGACGATCACGCCGTGGAACTTCGAGGAGGTGGT
CGACAAGGGCGCTAGCGCTCAGTCGTTCATCGAGAGGATGACGAATTTCGACAAGAACCTGCCAAATGAG
AAGGTGCTCCCTAAGCACTCGCTCCTGTACGAGTACTTCACAGTCTACAACGAGCTGACTAAGGTGAAGT
ATGTGACCGAGGGCATGAGGAAGCCGGCTTTCCTGTCTGGGGAGCAGAAGAAGGCCATCGTGGACCTCCT
GTTCAAGACCAACCGGAAGGTCACGGTTAAGCAGCTCAAGGAGGACTACTTCAAGAAGATTGAGTGCTTC
GATTCGGTCGAGATCTCTGGCGTTGAGGACCGCTTCAACGCCTCCCTGGGGACCTACCACGATCTCCTGA
AGATCATTAAGGATAAGGACTTCCTGGACAACGAGGAGAATGAGGATATCCTCGAGGACATTGTGCTGAC
ACTCACTCTGTTCGAGGACCGGGAGATGATCGAGGAGCGCCTGAAGACTTACGCCCATCTCTTCGATGAC
AAGGTCATGAAGCAGCTCAAGAGGAGGAGGTACACCGGCTGGGGGAGGCTGAGCAGGAAGCTCATCAACG
GCATTCGGGACAAGCAGTCCGGGAAGACGATCCTCGACTTCCTGAAGAGCGATGGCTTCGCGAACCGCAA
TTTCATGCAGCTGATTCACGATGACAGCCTCACATTCAAGGAGGATATCCAGAAGGCTCAGGTGAGCGGC
CAGGGGGACTCGCTGCACGAGCATATCGCGAACCTCGCTGGCTCGCCAGCTATCAAGAAGGGGATTCTGC
AGACCGTGAAGGTTGTGGACGAGCTGGTGAAGGTCATGGGCAGGCACAAGCCTGAGAACATCGTCATTGA
GATGGCCCGGGAGAATCAGACCACGCAGAAGGGCCAGAAGAACTCACGCGAGAGGATGAAGAGGATCGAG
GAGGGCATTAAGGAGCTGGGGTCCCAGATCCTCAAGGAGCACCCGGTGGAGAACACGCAGCTGCAGAATG
AGAAGCTCTACCTGTACTACCTCCAGAATGGCCGCGATATGTATGTGGACCAGGAGCTGGATATTAACAG
GCTCAGCGATTACGACGTCGATCATATCGTTCCACAGTCATTCCTGAAGGATGACTCCATTGACAACAAG
GTCCTCACCAGGTCGGACAAGAACCGGGGCAAGTCTGATAATGTTCCTTCAGAGGAGGTCGTTAAGAAGA
TGAAGAACTACTGGCGCCAGCTCCTGAATGCCAAGCTGATCACGCAGCGGAAGTTCGATAACCTCACAAA
GGCTGAGAGGGGCGGGCTCTCTGAGCTGGACAAGGCGGGCTTCATCAAGAGGCAGCTGGTCGAGACACGG
CAGATCACTAAGCACGTTGCGCAGATTCTCGACTCACGGATGAACACTAAGTACGATGAGAATGACAAGC
TGATCCGCGAGGTGAAGGTCATCACCCTGAAGTCAAAGCTCGTCTCCGACTTCAGGAAGGATTTCCAGTT
CTACAAGGTTCGGGAGATCAACAATTACCACCATGCCCATGACGCGTACCTGAACGCGGTGGTCGGCACA
GCTCTGATCAAGAAGTACCCAAAGCTCGAGAGCGAGTTCGTGTACGGGGACTACAAGGTTTACGATGTGA
GGAAGATGATCGCCAAGTCGGAGCAGGAGATTGGCAAGGCTACCGCCAAGTACTTCTTCTACTCTAACAT
TATGAATTTCTTCAAGACAGAGATCACTCTGGCCAATGGCGAGATCCGGAAGCGCCCCCTCATCGAGACG
AACGGCGAGACGGGGGAGATCGTGTGGGACAAGGGCAGGGATTTCGCGACCGTCAGGAAGGTTCTCTCCA
TGCCACAAGTGAATATCGTCAAGAAGACAGAGGTCCAGACTGGCGGGTTCTCTAAGGAGTCAATTCTGCC
TAAGCGGAACAGCGACAAGCTCATCGCCCGCAAGAAGGACTGGGATCCGAAGAAGTACGGCGGGTTCGAC
AGCCCCACTGTGGCCTACTCGGTCCTGGTTGTGGCGAAGGTTGAGAAGGGCAAGTCCAAGAAGCTCAAGA
GCGTGAAGGAGCTGCTGGGGATCACGATTATGGAGCGCTCCAGCTTCGAGAAGAACCCGATCGATTTCCT
GGAGGCGAAGGGCTACAAGGAGGTGAAGAAGGACCTGATCATTAAGCTCCCCAAGTACTCACTCTTCGAG
CTGGAGAACGGCAGGAAGCGGATGCTGGCTTCCGCTGGCGAGCTGCAGAAGGGGAACGAGCTGGCTCTGC
CGTCCAAGTATGTGAACTTCCTCTACCTGGCCTCCCACTACGAGAAGCTCAAGGGCAGCCCCGAGGACAA
CGAGCAGAAGCAGCTGTTCGTCGAGCAGCACAAGCATTACCTCGACGAGATCATTGAGCAGATTTCCGAG
TTCTCCAAGCGCGTGATCCTGGCCGACGCGAATCTGGATAAGGTCCTCTCCGCGTACAACAAGCACCGCG
ACAAGCCAATCAGGGAGCAGGCTGAGAATATCATTCATCTCTTCACCCTGACGAACCTCGGCGCCCCTGC
TGCTTTCAAGTACTTCGACACAACTATCGATCGCAAGAGGTACACAAGCACTAAGGAGGTCCTGGACGCG
ACCCTCATCCACCAGTCGATTACCGGCCTCTACGAGACGCGCATCGACCTGTCTCAGCTCGGGGGCGACA
AGCGGCCAGCGGCGACGAAGAAGGCGGGGCAGGCGAAGAAGAAGAAGTGAGCTCAGAGCTTTCGTTCGTA
TCATCGGTTTCGACAACGTTCGTCAAGTTCAATGCATCAGTTTCATTGCGCACACACCAGAATCCTACTG
AGTTTGAGTATTATGGCATTGGGAAAACTGTTTTTCTTGTACCATTTGTTGTGCTTGTAATTTACTGTGT
TTTTTATTCGGTTTTCGCTATCGAACTGTGAAATGGAAATGGATGGAGAAGAGTTAATGAATGATATGGT
CCTTTTGTTCATTCTCAAATTAATATTATTTGTTTTTTCTCTTATTTGTTGTGTGTTGAATTTGAAATTA
TAAGAGATATGCAAACATTTTGTTTTGAGTAAAAATGTGTCAAATCGTGGCCTCTAATGACCGAAGTTAA
TATGAGGAGTAAAACACTTGTAGTTGTACCATTATGCTTATTCACTAGGCAACAAATATATTTTCAGACC
TAGAAAAGCTGCAAATGTTACTGAATACAAGTATGTCCTCTTGTGTTTTAGACATTTATGAACTTTCCTT
TATGTAATTTTCCAGAATCCTTGTCAGATTCTAATCATTGCTTTATAATTATAGTTATACTCATGGATTT
GTAGTTGAGTATGAAAATATTTTTTAATGCATTTTATGACTTGCCAATTGATTGACAACGAATTCGTAAT
CATGTCATAGCTGTTTCCTGTGTGAAATTGTTATCCGCTCACAATTCCACACAACATACGAGCCGGAAGC
ATAAAGTGTAAAGCCTGGGGTGCCTAATGAGTGAGCTAACTCACATTAATTGCGTTGCGCTCACTGCCCG
CTTTCCAGTCGGGAAACCTGTCGTGCCAGCTGCATTAATGAATCGGCCAACGCGCGGGGAGAGGCGGTTT
GCGTATTGGCTAGAGCAGCTTGCCAACATGGTGGAGCACGACACTCTCGTCTACTCCAAGAATATCAAAG
ATACAGTCTCAGAAGACCAAAGGGCTATTGAGACTTTTCAACAAAGGGTAATATCGGGAAACCTCCTCGG
ATTCCATTGCCCAGCTATCTGTCACTTCATCAAAAGGACAGTAGAAAAGGAAGGTGGCACCTACAAATGC
CATCATTGCGATAAAGGAAAGGCTATCGTTCAAGATGCCTCTGCCGACAGTGGTCCCAAAGATGGACCCC
CACCCACGAGGAGCATCGTGGAAAAAGAAGACGTTCCAACCACGTCTTCAAAGCAAGTGGATTGATGTGA
TAACATGGTGGAGCACGACACTCTCGTCTACTCCAAGAATATCAAAGATACAGTCTCAGAAGACCAAAGG
GCTATTGAGACTTTTCAACAAAGGGTAATATCGGGAAACCTCCTCGGATTCCATTGCCCAGCTATCTGTC
ACTTCATCAAAAGGACAGTAGAAAAGGAAGGTGGCACCTACAAATGCCATCATTGCGATAAAGGAAAGGC
TATCGTTCAAGATGCCTCTGCCGACAGTGGTCCCAAAGATGGACCCCCACCCACGAGGAGCATCGTGGAA
AAAGAAGACGTTCCAACCACGTCTTCAAAGCAAGTGGATTGATGTGATATCTCCACTGACGTAAGGGATG
ACGCACAATCCCACTATCCTTCGCAAGACCTTCCTCTATATAAGGAAGTTCATTTCATTTGGAGAGGACA
CGCTGAAATCACCAGTCTCTCTCTACAAATCTATCTCTCTCGAGCTTTCGCAGATCCCGGGGGGCAATGA
GATATGAAAAAGCCTGAACTCACCGCGACGTCTGTCGAGAAGTTTCTGATCGAAAAGTTCGACAGCGTCT
CCGACCTGATGCAGCTCTCGGAGGGCGAAGAATCTCGTGCTTTCAGCTTCGATGTAGGAGGGCGTGGATA
TGTCCTGCGGGTAAATAGCTGCGCCGATGGTTTCTACAAAGATCGTTATGTTTATCGGCACTTTGCATCG
GCCGCGCTCCCGATTCCGGAAGTGCTTGACATTGGGGAGTTTAGCGAGAGCCTGACCTATTGCATCTCCC
GCCGTGCACAGGGTGTCACGTTGCAAGACCTGCCTGAAACCGAACTGCCCGCTGTTCTACAACCGGTCGC
GGAGGCTATGGATGCGATCGCTGCGGCCGATCTTAGCCAGACGAGCGGGTTCGGCCCATTCGGACCGCAA
GGAATCGGTCAATACACTACATGGCGTGATTTCATATGCGCGATTGCTGATCCCCATGTGTATCACTGGC
AAACTGTGATGGACGACACCGTCAGTGCGTCCGTCGCGCAGGCTCTCGATGAGCTGATGCTTTGGGCCGA
GGACTGCCCCGAAGTCCGGCACCTCGTGCACGCGGATTTCGGCTCCAACAATGTCCTGACGGACAATGGC
CGCATAACAGCGGTCATTGACTGGAGCGAGGCGATGTTCGGGGATTCCCAATACGAGGTCGCCAACATCT
TCTTCTGGAGGCCGTGGTTGGCTTGTATGGAGCAGCAGACGCGCTACTTCGAGCGGAGGCATCCGGAGCT
TGCAGGATCGCCACGACTCCGGGCGTATATGCTCCGCATTGGTCTTGACCAACTCTATCAGAGCTTGGTT
GACGGCAATTTCGATGATGCAGCTTGGGCGCAGGGTCGATGCGACGCAATCGTCCGATCCGGAGCCGGGA
CTGTCGGGCGTACACAAATCGCCCGCAGAAGCGCGGCCGTCTGGACCGATGGCTGTGTAGAAGTACTCGC
CGATAGTGGAAACCGACGCCCCAGCACTCGTCCGAGGGCAAAGAAATAGAGTAGATGCCGACCGGGATCT
GTCGATCGACAAGCTCGAGTTTCTCCATAATAATGTGTGAGTAGTTCCCAGATAAGGGAATTAGGGTTCC
TATAGGGTTTCGCTCATGTGTTGAGCATATAAGAAACCCTTAGTATGTATTTGTATTTGTAAAATACTTC
TATCAATAAAATTTCTAATTCCTAAAACCAAAATCCAGTACTAAAATCCAGATCCCCCGAATTAATTCGG
CGTTAATTCAGTACATTAAAAACGTCCGCAATGTGTTATTAAGTTGTCTAAGCGTCAATTTGTTTACACC
ACAATATATCCTGCCACCAGCCAGCCAACAGCTCCCCGACCGGCAGCTCGGCACAAAATCACCACTCGAT
ACAGGCAGCCCATCAGTCCGGGACGGCGTCAGCGGGAGAGCCGTTGTAAGGCGGCAGACTTTGCTCATGT
TACCGATGCTATTCGGAAGAACGGCAACTAAGCTGCCGGGTTTGAAACACGGATGATCTCGCGGAGGGTA
GCATGTTGATTGTAACGATGACAGAGCGTTGCTGCCTGTGATCACCGCGGTTTCAAAATCGGCTCCGTCG
ATACTATGTTATACGCCAACTTTGAAAACAACTTTGAAAAAGCTGTTTTCTGGTATTTAAGGTTTTAGAA
TGCAAGGAACAGTGAATTGGAGTTCGTCTTGTTATAATTAGCTTCTTGGGGTATCTTTAAATACTGTAGA
AAAGAGGAAGGAAATAATAAATGGCTAAAATGAGAATATCACCGGAATTGAAAAAACTGATCGAAAAATA
CCGCTGCGTAAAAGATACGGAAGGAATGTCTCCTGCTAAGGTATATAAGCTGGTGGGAGAAAATGAAAAC
CTATATTTAAAAATGACGGACAGCCGGTATAAAGGGACCACCTATGATGTGGAACGGGAAAAGGACATGA
TGCTATGGCTGGAAGGAAAGCTGCCTGTTCCAAAGGTCCTGCACTTTGAACGGCATGATGGCTGGAGCAA
TCTGCTCATGAGTGAGGCCGATGGCGTCCTTTGCTCGGAAGAGTATGAAGATGAACAAAGCCCTGAAAAG
ATTATCGAGCTGTATGCGGAGTGCATCAGGCTCTTTCACTCCATCGACATATCGGATTGTCCCTATACGA
ATAGCTTAGACAGCCGCTTAGCCGAATTGGATTACTTACTGAATAACGATCTGGCCGATGTGGATTGCGA
AAACTGGGAAGAAGACACTCCATTTAAAGATCCGCGCGAGCTGTATGATTTTTTAAAGACGGAAAAGCCC
GAAGAGGAACTTGTCTTTTCCCACGGCGACCTGGGAGACAGCAACATCTTTGTGAAAGATGGCAAAGTAA
GTGGCTTTATTGATCTTGGGAGAAGCGGCAGGGCGGACAAGTGGTATGACATTGCCTTCTGCGTCCGGTC
GATCAGGGAGGATATCGGGGAAGAACAGTATGTCGAGCTATTTTTTGACTTACTGGGGATCAAGCCTGAT
TGGGAGAAAATAAAATATTATATTTTACTGGATGAATTGTTTTAGTACCTAGAATGCATGACCAAAATCC
CTTAACGTGAGTTTTCGTTCCACTGAGCGTCAGACCCCGTAGAAAAGATCAAAGGATCTTCTTGAGATCC
TTTTTTTCTGCGCGTAATCTGCTGCTTGCAAACAAAAAAACCACCGCTACCAGCGGTGGTTTGTTTGCCG
GATCAAGAGCTACCAACTCTTTTTCCGAAGGTAACTGGCTTCAGCAGAGCGCAGATACCAAATACTGTCC
TTCTAGTGTAGCCGTAGTTAGGCCACCACTTCAAGAACTCTGTAGCACCGCCTACATACCTCGCTCTGCT
AATCCTGTTACCAGTGGCTGCTGCCAGTGGCGATAAGTCGTGTCTTACCGGGTTGGACTCAAGACGATAG
TTACCGGATAAGGCGCAGCGGTCGGGCTGAACGGGGGGTTCGTGCACACAGCCCAGCTTGGAGCGAACGA
CCTACACCGAACTGAGATACCTACAGCGTGAGCTATGAGAAAGCGCCACGCTTCCCGAAGGGAGAAAGGC
GGACAGGTATCCGGTAAGCGGCAGGGTCGGAACAGGAGAGCGCACGAGGGAGCTTCCAGGGGGAAACGCC
TGGTATCTTTATAGTCCTGTCGGGTTTCGCCACCTCTGACTTGAGCGTCGATTTTTGTGATGCTCGTCAG
GGGGGCGGAGCCTATGGAAAAACGCCAGCAACGCGGCCTTTTTACGGTTCCTGGCCTTTTGCTGGCCTTT
TGCTCACATGTTCTTTCCTGCGTTATCCCCTGATTCTGTGGATAACCGTATTACCGCCTTTGAGTGAGCT
GATACCGCTCGCCGCAGCCGAACGACCGAGCGCAGCGAGTCAGTGAGCGAGGAAGCGGAAGAGCGCCTGA
TGCGGTATTTTCTCCTTACGCATCTGTGCGGTATTTCACACCGCATATGGTGCACTCTCAGTACAATCTG
CTCTGATGCCGCATAGTTAAGCCAGTATACACTCCGCTATCGCTACGTGACTGGGTCATGGCTGCGCCCC
GACACCCGCCAACACCCGCTGACGCGCCCTGACGGGCTTGTCTGCTCCCGGCATCCGCTTACAGACAAGC
TGTGACCGTCTCCGGGAGCTGCATGTGTCAGAGGTTTTCACCGTCATCACCGAAACGCGCGAGGCAGGGT
GCCTTGATGTGGGCGCCGGCGGTCGAGTGGCGACGGCGCGGCTTGTCCGCGCCCTGGTAGATTGCCTGGC
CGTAGGCCAGCCATTTTTGAGCGGCCAGCGGCCGCGATAGGCCGACGCGAAGCGGCGGGGCGTAGGGAGC
GCAGCGACCGAAGGGTAGGCGCTTTTTGCAGCTCTTCGGCTGTGCGCTGGCCAGACAGTTATGCACAGGC
CAGGCGGGTTTTAAGAGTTTTAATAAGTTTTAAAGAGTTTTAGGCGGAAAAATCGCCTTTTTTCTCTTTT
ATATCAGTCACTTACATGTGTGACCGGTTCCCAATGTACGGCTTTGGGTTCCCAATGTACGGGTTCCGGT
TCCCAATGTACGGCTTTGGGTTCCCAATGTACGTGCTATCCACAGGAAACAGACCTTTTCGACCTTTTTC
CCCTGCTAGGGCAATTTGCCCTAGCATCTGCTCCGTACATTAGGAACCGGCGGATGCTTCGCCCTCGATC
AGGTTGCGGTAGCGCATGACTAGGATCGGGCCAGCCTGCCCCGCCTCCTCCTTCAAATCGTACTCCGGCA
GGTCATTTGACCCGATCAGCTTGCGCACGGTGAAACAGAACTTCTTGAACTCTCCGGCGCTGCCACTGCG
TTCGTAGATCGTCTTGAACAACCATCTGGCTTCTGCCTTGCCTGCGGCGCGGCGTGCCAGGCGGTAGAGA
AAACGGCCGATGCCGGGATCGATCAAAAAGTAATCGGGGTGAACCGTCAGCACGTCCGGGTTCTTGCCTT
CTGTGATCTCGCGGTACATCCAATCAGCTAGCTCGATCTCGATGTACTCCGGCCGCCCGGTTTCGCTCTT
TACGATCTTGTAGCGGCTAATCAAGGCTTCACCCTCGGATACCGTCACCAGGCGGCCGTTCTTGGCCTTC
TTCGTACGCTGCATGGCAACGTGCGTGGTGTTTAACCGAATGCAGGTTTCTACCAGGTCGTCTTTCTGCT
TTCCGCCATCGGCTCGCCGGCAGAACTTGAGTACGTCCGCAACGTGTGGACGGAACACGCGGCCGGGCTT
GTCTCCCTTCCCTTCCCGGTATCGGTTCATGGATTCGGTTAGATGGGAAACCGCCATCAGTACCAGGTCG
TAATCCCACACACTGGCCATGCCGGCCGGCCCTGCGGAAACCTCTACGTGCCCGTCTGGAAGCTCGTAGC
GGATCACCTCGCCAGCTCGTCGGTCACGCTTCGACAGACGGAAAACGGCCACGTCCATGATGCTGCGACT
ATCGCGGGTGCCCACGTCATAGAGCATCGGAACGAAAAAATCTGGTTGCTCGTCGCCCTTGGGCGGCTTC
CTAATCGACGGCGCACCGGCTGCCGGCGGTTGCCGGGATTCTTTGCGGATTCGATCAGCGGCCGCTTGCC
ACGATTCACCGGGGCGTGCTTCTGCCTCGATGCGTTGCCGCTGGGCGGCCTGCGCGGCCTTCAACTTCTC
CACCAGGTCATCACCCAGCGCCGCGCCGATTTGTACCGGGCCGGATGGTTTGCGACCGCTCACGCCGATT
CCTCGGGCTTGGGGGTTCCAGTGCCATTGCAGGGCCGGCAGACAACCCAGCCGCTTACGCCTGGCCAACC
GCCCGTTCCTCCACACATGGGGCATTCCACGGCGTCGGTGCCTGGTTGTTCTTGATTTTCCATGCCGCCT
CCTTTAGCCGCTAAAATTCATCTACTCATTTATTCATTTGCTCATTTACTCTGGTAGCTGCGCGATGTAT
TCAGATAGCAGCTCGGTAATGGTCTTGCCTTGGCGTACCGCGTACATCTTCAGCTTGGTGTGATCCTCCG
CCGGCAACTGAAAGTTGACCCGCTTCATGGCTGGCGTGTCTGCCAGGCTGGCCAACGTTGCAGCCTTGCT
GCTGCGTGCGCTCGGACGGCCGGCACTTAGCGTGTTTGTGCTTTTGCTCATTTTCTCTTTACCTCATTAA
CTCAAATGAGTTTTGATTTAATTTCAGCGGCCAGCGCCTGGACCTCGCGGGCAGCGTCGCCCTCGGGTTC
TGATTCAAGAACGGTTGTGCCGGCGGCGGCAGTGCCTGGGTAGCTCACGCGCTGCGTGATACGGGACTCA
AGAATGGGCAGCTCGTACCCGGCCAGCGCCTCGGCAACCTCACCGCCGATGCGCGTGCCTTTGATCGCCC
GCGACACGACAAAGGCCGCTTGTAGCCTTCCATCCGTGACCTCAATGCGCTGCTTAACCAGCTCCACCAG
GTCGGCGGTGGCCCATATGTCGTAAGGGCTTGGCTGCACCGGAATCAGCACGAAGTCGGCTGCCTTGATC
GCGGACACAGCCAAGTCCGCCGCCTGGGGCGCTCCGTCGATCACTACGAAGTCGCGCCGGCCGATGGCCT
TCACGTCGCGGTCAATCGTCGGGCGGTCGATGCCGACAACGGTTAGCGGTTGATCTTCCCGCACGGCCGC
CCAATCGCGGGCACTGCCCTGGGGATCGGAATCGACTAACAGAACATCGGCCCCGGCGAGTTGCAGGGCG
CGGGCTAGATGGGTTGCGATGGTCGTCTTGCCTGACCCGCCTTTCTGGTTAAGTACAGCGATAACCTTCA
TGCGTTCCCCTTGCGTATTTGTTTATTTACTCATCGCATCATATACGCAGCGACCGCATGACGCAAGCTG
TTTTACTCAAATACACATCACCTTTTTAGACGGCGGCGCTCGGTTTCTTCAGCGGCCAAGCTGGCCGGCC
AGGCCGCCAGCTTGGCATCAGACAAACCGGCCAGGATTTCATGCAGCCGCACGGTTGAGACGTGCGCGGG
CGGCTCGAACACGTACCCGGCCGCGATCATCTCCGCCTCGATCTCTTCGGTAATGAAAAACGGTTCGTCC
TGGCCGTCCTGGTGCGGTTTCATGCTTGTTCCTCTTGGCGTTCATTCTCGGCGGCCGCCAGGGCGTCGGC
CTCGGTCAATGCGTCCTCACGGAAGGCACCGCGCCGCCTGGCCTCGGTGGGCGTCACTTCCTCGCTGCGC
TCAAGTGCGCGGTACAGGGTCGAGCGATGCACGCCAAGCAGTGCAGCCGCCTCTTTCACGGTGCGGCCTT
CCTGGTCGATCAGCTCGCGGGCGTGCGCGATCTGTGCCGGGGTGAGGGTAGGGCGGGGGCCAAACTTCAC
GCCTCGGGCCTTGGCGGCCTCGCGCCCGCTCCGGGTGCGGTCGATGATTAGGGAACGCTCGAACTCGGCA
ATGCCGGCGAACACGGTCAACACCATGCGGCCGGCCGGCGTGGTGGTGTCGGCCCACGGCTCTGCCAGGC
TACGCAGGCCCGCGCCGGCCTCCTGGATGCGCTCGGCAATGTCCAGTAGGTCGCGGGTGCTGCGGGCCAG
GCGGTCTAGCCTGGTCACTGTCACAACGTCGCCAGGGCGTAGGTGGTCAAGCATCCTGGCCAGCTCCGGG
CGGTCGCGCCTGGTGCCGGTGATCTTCTCGGAAAACAGCTTGGTGCAGCCGGCCGCGTGCAGTTCGGCCC
GTTGGTTGGTCAAGTCCTGGTCGTCGGTGCTGACGCGGGCATAGCCCAGCAGGCCAGCGGCGGCGCTCTT
GTTCATGGCGTAATGTCTCCGGTTCTAGTCGCAAGTATTCTACTTTATGCGACTAAAACACGCGACAAGA
AAACGCCAGGAAAAGGGCAGGGCGGCAGCCTGTCGCGTAACTTAGGACTTGTGCGACATGTCGTTTTCAG
AAGACGGCTGCACTGAACGTCAGAAGCCGACTGCACTATAGCAGCGGAGGGGTTGGATCAAAGTACTTTG
ATCCCGAGGGGAACCCTGTGGTTGGCATGCACATACAAATGGACGAACGGATAAACCTTTTCACGCCCTT
TTAAATATCCGTTATTCTAA
