>Addgene plasmid #62203 | pHUE411 | addgene partial sequence | sequence record 104427 | Spect-F 5'-cagcccgtcatacttgaagc-3'
GACGCCGCTTCGCGGCGCGGCTTAACTCAAGCGTTAGATGCACTAAGCACATAATTGCTCACAGCCAAAC
TATCAGGTCAAGTCTGCTTTTATTATTTTTAAGCGTGCATAATAAGCCGGTCTCGGTTTTAGAGCTAGAA
ATAGCAAGTTAAAATAAGGCTAGTCCGTTATCAACTTGAAAAAGTGGCACCGAGTCGGTGCTTTTTTTTT
TCGTTTTGCATTGAGTTTTCTCCGTCGCATGTTTGCAGTTTTATTTTCCGTTTTGCATTGAAATTTCTCC
GTCTCATGTTTGCAGCGTGTTCAAAAAGTACGCAGCTGTATTTCACTTATTTACGGCGCCACATTTTCAT
GCCG
