>Addgene plasmid #62203 | pHUE411 | addgene partial sequence | sequence record 109087 | hSpCas9-R1 5'-CGCTCGTGCTTCTTATCCTC-3'
ATCGTCAACCTTCGCCATCTCGTTGGAGAAAATCTCCTGCAGGTAGCAGATGCGATTCTTCCTGCGCGTG
TACCGCCTGCGGGCGGTGCGCTTGAGCCGCGTAGCCTCAGCCGTCTCGCCGCTGTCGAACAGGAGAGCGC
CAATGAGATTCTTCTTGATGGAATGCCGATCGGTGTTGCCCAGGACCTTGAACTTCTTTGAGGGCACCTT
GTACTCGTCGGTGATCACGGCCCAGCCAACAGAGTTAGTCCCAATATCGAGGCCGATCGAGTACTTCTTG
TCAGCAGCTGGCACCCCGTGGATGCCAACCTTCCTCTTCTTCTTCGGAGCCATCTTGTCATCATCATCCT
TGTAATCAATGTCGTGGTCCTTGTAATCCCCGTCGTGGTCCTTGTAATCCATCTAGTAGGCCTAGGGCTG
CAGAAGTAACACCAAACAACAGGGTGAGCATCGACAAAAGAAACAGTACCAAGCAAATAAATAGCGTATG
AAGGCAGGGCTAAAAAAATCCACATATAGCTGCTGCATATGCCATCATCCAAGTATATCAAGATCAAAAT
AATTATAAAACATACTTGTTTATTATAATAGATAGGTACTCAAGGTTAGAGCATATGAATAGATGCTGCA
TATGCCATCATGTATATGCATCAGTAAAACCCACATCAACATGTATACCTATCCTAGATCGATATTTCCA
TCCATCTTAAACTCGTAACTATGAAGATGTATGACACACACATACAGTTCCAAAATTAATAAATACACCA
GGTAGTTTGAAACAGTATTCTACTCCGATCTAGAACGAATGAACGACCGCCCAACCACACCACATCATCA
CAACCAAGCGAACAAAAAGCATCTCTGTATATGCATCAGTAAAACCCGCATCAACATGTATACCTATCCT
AGATCGATATTTCCATCCATCATCTTCAATTCGTAACTATGAATATGTATGGCACACACATAC
