>Addgene plasmid #62203 | pHUE411 | addgene partial sequence | sequence record 110958 | Lac-promoter 5'-CACTTTATGCTTCCGGCTCG-3'
CAGCTATGACATGATTACGAATTCGTTGTCAATCAATTGGCAAGTCATAAAATGCATTAAAAAATATTTT
CATACTCAACTACAAATCCATGAGTATAACTATAATTATAAAGCAATGATTAGAATCTGACAAGGATTCT
GGAAAATTACATAAAGGAAAGTTCATAAATGTCTAAAACACAAGAGGACATACTTGTATTCAGTAACATT
TGCAGCTTTTCTAGGTCTGAAAATATATTTGTTGCCTAGTGAATAAGCATAATGGTACAACTACAAGTGT
TTTACTCCTCATATTAACTTCGGTCATTAGAGGCCACGATTTGACACATTTTTACTCAAAACAAAATGTT
TGCATATCTCTTATAATTTCAAATTCAACACACAACAAATAAGAGAAAAAACAAATAATATTAATTTGAG
AATGAACAAAAGGACCATATCATTCATTAACTCTTCTCCATCCATTTCCATTTCACAGTTCGATAGCGAA
AACCGAATAAAAAACACAGTAAATTACAAGCACAACAAATGGTACAAGAAAAACAGTTTTCCCAATGCCA
TAATACTCAAACTCAGTAGGATTCTGGTGTGTGCGCAATGAAACTGATGCATTGAACTTGACGAACGTTG
TCGAAACCGATGATACGAACGAAAGCTCTGAGCTCACTTCTTCTTCTTCGCCTGCCCCGCCTTCTTCGTC
GCCGCTGGCCGCTTGTCGCCCCCGAGCTGAGACAGGTCGATGCGCGTCTCGTAGAGGCCGGTAATCGACT
GGTGGATGA
