>Addgene plasmid #62203 | pHUE411 | addgene partial sequence | sequence record 110961 | LB-F1 5'-gtggtgtaaacaaattgacgc-3'
GTTTTTAATGTACTGAATTAACGCCGAATTAATTCGGGGGATCTGGATTTTAGTACTGGATTTTGGTTTT
AGGAATTAGAAATTTTATTGATAGAAGTATTTTACAAATACAAATACATACTAAGGGTTTCTTATATGCT
CAACACATGAGCGAAACCCTATAGGAACCCTAATTCCCTTATCTGGGAACTACTCACACATTATTATGGA
GAAACTCGAGCTTGTCGATCGACAGATCCCGGTCGGCATCTACTCTATTTCTTTGCCCTCGGACGAGTGC
TGGGGCGTCGGTTTCCACTATCGGCGAGTACTTCTACACAGCCATCGGTCCAGACGGCCGCGCTTCTGCG
GGCGATTTGTGTACGCCCGACAGTCCCGGCTCCGGATCGGACGATTGCGTCGCATCGACCCTGCGCCCAA
GCTGCATCATCGAAATTGCCGTCAACCAAGCTCTGATAGAGTTGGTCAAGACCAATGCGGAGCATATACG
CCCGGAGTCGTGGCGATCCTGCAAGCTCCGGATGCCTCCGCTCGAAGTAGCGCGTCTGCTGCTCCATACA
AGCCAACCACGGCCTCCAGAAGAAGATGTTGGCGACCTCGTATTGGGAATCCCCGAACATCGCCTCGCTC
CAGTCAATGACCGCTGTTATGCGGCCATTGTCCGTCAGGACATTGTTGGAGCCGAAATCCGCGTGCACGA
GGTGCCGGACTTCGGGGCAGTCCTCGGCCCAAAGCATCAGCTCATCGAGAGCCTGCGCGACGGACGCACT
GACGGTGTCGTCCATCACAGTTTGCCAGTGATACACATGGGGATCAGCAATCGCGCATATGAAATCACGC
CATGTAGTGTATTGACCGATTCCTTGCGGTCCGAATGG
